>Addgene plasmid #157614 | pD649-HAsp-PTPRQ(Trunc1)-COMP5AP-AviTag-9xHis | addgene full sequence | sequence record 484465 | Addgene NGS Result
TTTCAATATTATTGAAGCATTTATCAGGGTTATTGTCTCATGAGCGGATACATATTTGAATGTATTTAGA
AAAATAAACAAATAGGGGTCAGTGTTACAACCAATTAACCAATTCTGAACATTATCGCGAGCCCATTTAT
ACCTGAATATGGCTCATAACACCCCTTGCTCATGACCAAAATCCCTTAACGTGAGTTACGCGCGCGTCGT
TCCACTGAGCGTCAGACCCCGTAGAAAAGATCAAAGGATCTTCTTGAGATCCTTTTTTTCTGCGCGTAAT
CTGCTGCTTGCAAACAAAAAAACCACCGCTACCAGCGGTGGTTTGTTTGCCGGATCAAGAGCTACCAACT
CTTTTTCCGAAGGTAACTGGCTTCAGCAGAGCGCAGATACCAAATACTGTTCTTCTAGTGTAGCCGTAGT
TAGCCCACCACTTCAAGAACTCTGTAGCACCGCCTACATACCTCGCTCTGCTAATCCTGTTACCAGTGGC
TGCTGCCAGTGGCGATAAGTCGTGTCTTACCGGGTTGGACTCAAGACGATAGTTACCGGATAAGGCGCAG
CGGTCGGGCTGAACGGGGGGTTCGTGCACACAGCCCAGCTTGGAGCGAACGACCTACACCGAACTGAGAT
ACCTACAGCGTGAGCTATGAGAAAGCGCCACGCTTCCCGAAGGGAGAAAGGCGGACAGGTATCCGGTAAG
CGGCAGGGTCGGAACAGGAGAGCGCACGAGGGAGCTTCCAGGGGGAAACGCCTGGTATCTTTATAGTCCT
GTCGGGTTTCGCCACCTCTGACTTGAGCGTCGATTTTTGTGATGCTCGTCAGGGGGGCGGAGCCTATGGA
AAAACGCCAGCAACGCGGCCTTTTTACGGTTCCTGGCCTTTTGCTGGCCTTTTGCTCACATGTTCTTTCC
TGCGTTATCCCCTGATTCTGTGGATAACCGTATTACCGCCTTTGAGTGAGCTGATACCGCTCGCCGCAGC
CGAACGACCGAGCGCAGCGAGTCAGTGAGCGAGGAAGCGGAAGGCGAGAGTAGGGAACTGCCAGGCATCA
AACTAAGCAGAAGGCCCCTGACGGATGGCCTTTTTGCGTTTCTACAAACTCTTTCTGTGTTGTAAAACGA
CGGCCAGTCTTAAGCTCGGGCCCCCTGGGCGGTTCTGATAACGAGTAATCGTTAATCCGCAAATAACGTA
AAAACCCGCTTCGGCGGGTTTTTTTATGGGGGGAGTTTAGGGAAAGAGCATTTGTCAGAATATTTAAGGG
CGCCTGTCACTTTGCTTGATATATGAGAATTATTTAACCTTATAAATGAGAAAAAAGCAACGCACTTTAA
ATAAGATACGTTGCTTTTTCGATTGATGAACACCTATAATTAAACTATTCATCTATTATTTATGATTTTT
TGTATATACAATATTTCTAGTTTGTTAAAGAGAATTAAGAAAATAAATCTCGAAAATAATAAAGGGAAAA
TCAGTTTTTGATATCAAAATTATACATGTCAACGATAATACAAAATATAATACAAACTATAAGATGTTAT
CAGTATTTATTATCATTTAGAATAAATTTTGTGTCGCCCTTAATTGTGAGCGGATAACAATTACGAGCTT
CATGCACAGTGGCGTTGACTCAATATTGGCCATTAGCCATATTATTCATTGGTTATATAGCATAAATCAA
TATTGGCTATTGGCCATTGCATACGTTGTATCTATATCATAATATGTACATTTATATTGGCTCATGTCCA
ATATGACCGCCATGTTGGCATTGATTATTGACTAGTTATTAATAGTAATCAATTACGGGGTCATTAGTTC
ATAGCCCATATATGGAGTTCCGCGTTACATAACTTACGGTAAATGGCCCGCCTGGCTGACCGCCCAACGA
CCCCCGCCCATTGACGTCAATAATGACGTATGTTCCCATAGTAACGCCAATAGGGACTTTCCATTGACGT
CAATGGGTGGAGTATTTACGGTAAACTGCCCACTTGGCAGTACATCAAGTGTATCATATGCCAAGTACGC
CCCCTATTGACGTCAATGACGGTAAATGGCCCGCCTGGCATTATGCCCAGTACATGACCTTATGGGACTT
TCCTACTTGGCAGTACATCTACGTATTAGTCATCGCTATTACCATGGTGATGCGGTTTTGGCAGTACATC
AATGGGCGTGGATAGCGGTTTGACTCACGGGGATTTCCAAGTCTCCACCCCATTGACGTCAATGGGAGTT
TGTTTTGGCACCAAAATCAACGGGACTTTCCAAAATGTCGTAACAACTCCGCCCCATTGACGCAAATGGG
CGGTAGGCGTGTACGGTGGGAGGTCTATATAAGCAGAGCTCGTTTAGTGAACCGTCAGATCGCCTGGAGA
CGCCATCCACGCTGTTTTGACCTCCATAGAAGACACCGGGACCGATCCAGCCTCCGCGGCCGGGAACGGT
GCATTGGAACGCGGATTCCCCGTGCCAAGAGTGACGTAAGTACCGCCTATAGAGTCTATAGGCCCACCCC
CTTGGCTTCGTTAGAACGCGGCTACAATTAATACATAACCTTATGTATCATACACATACGATTTAGGTGA
CACTATAGAATAACATCCACTTTGCCTTTCTCTCCACAGGTGTCCACTCCCAGGTCCAACTGCACCTCGG
TTCTATCGAAAACGCGCCTGCTAGCGCCACCATGAAGACCATCATTGCCCTGAGCTACATCTTCTGCCTG
GTGTTCGCTGCGGCCGCCGAGAGATATCAAGTGGATCTGGTGCCTGACAGCGGCTTCGTGACCATTAGAG
ATCTCGGCGGAGGCGAGTATCAGGTGGACGTGTCAAATGTGGTGCCCGGCACAAGATACGACATCACCAT
CAGCAGCATCAGCACCACCTACACAAGCCCCGTGACCAGAATCGTGACCACCAACGTGACAAAGCCCGGA
CCTCCTGTGTTTCTGGCTGGCGAAAGAGTGGGATCTGCCGGCATCCTGCTGAGCTGGAATACCCCTCCTA
ATCCTAACGGCCGGATCATCAGCTACATCGTGAAGTACAAAGAAGTGTGCCCCTGGATGCAGACCGTGTA
CACACAAGTGCGGAGCAAGCCCGATAGCCTGGAAGTGCTGCTGACCAACCTGAATCCTGGCACAACCTAC
GAGATCAAGGTGGCCGCCGAAAATTCTGCCGGAATCGGCGTGTTCAGCGACCCCTTTCTGTTCCAAACTG
CCGAGTCTGCCCCTGGCAAGGTGGTCAATCTGACCGTGGAAGCCTACAACGCCAGCGCCGTGAAGCTGAT
CTGGTATCTGCCTAGACAGCCCAACGGCAAGATCACCAGCTTCAAGATCAGCGTGAAGCACGCTAGAAGC
GGCATCGTGGTCAAGGACGTGTCCATCAGAGTGGAAGATATCCTGACCGGCAAGCTGCCCGAGTGCAACG
AGAATAGCGAGAGCTTCCTGTGGTCCACCGCCTCTCCATCTCCAACACTGGGAAGAGTGACCCCTCCAAG
CAGAACAACCCACAGCAGCAGCACCCTGACACAGAACGAGATCAGCAGCGTGTGGAAAGAGCCCATCAGC
TTCGTCGTGACCCACCTGAGGCCTTACACCACATACCTGTTTGAGGTGTCCGCCGTGACAACCGAGGCCG
GCTACATCGATTCTACAATCGTGCGGACCCCTGAGTCTGTGCCTGAGGGACCTCCTCAGAACTGCGTGAC
AGGCAATATCACCGGCAAGAGCTTCAGCATCCTGTGGGACCCTCCAACCATCGTGACCGGAAAGTTCAGC
TATAGAGTGGAACTGTACGGCCCCAGCGGCAGAATCCTGGATAACAGCACCAAGGACCTGAAGTTCGCCT
TCACCAATCTGACACCCTTCACTATGTACGATGTGTATATCGCCGCTGAGACAAGCGCCGGCACAGGCCC
TAAGAGCAACATCTCTGTGTTCACCCCTCCAGATGTGCCTGGCGCCGTGTTTGATCTGCAGCTGGCCGAG
GTGGAAAGCACCCAAGTTCGGATCACCTGGAAGAAGCCACGGCAGCCTAACGGCATCATCAACCAGTATA
GAGTGAAGGTGCTGGTGCCCGAGACAGGCATCATCCTGGAAAACACCCTGCTGACCGGGAACAACGAGTA
CATCAACGACCCCATGGCTCCCGAGATCGTGAACATCGTGGAACCCATGGTCGGACTGTATGAGGGCTCT
GCCGAGATGTCTAGCGATCTGCACAGCCTGGCCACATTCATCTACAACTCTCACCCCGACAAGAACTTCC
CCGCCAGAAATAGAGCCGAGGACCAGACAAGCCCTGTGGTCACCACCAGAAACCAGTACATCACCGATAT
TGCCGCCGAGCAGCTGAGCTACGTGATCAGACGACTGGTGCCCTTCACCGAGCACATGATCTCCGTGTCC
GCCTTTACCATCATGGGCGAAGGACCTCCAACAGTGCTGAGCGTGCGAACAAGACAGCAGGTCCCCAGCT
CCATCAAGATCATCAATTACAAGAACATCTCCAGCTCCTCCATCCTGCTCTACTGGGACCCACCAGAGTA
CCCTAATGGAAAGATCACCCACTACACCATCTACGCCATGGAACTGGACACCAACCGGGCCTTCCAGATC
ACAACCATCGACAACAGCTTTCTGATCACCGGCCTGAAGAAGTACACCAAGTACAAGATGAGAGTGGCCG
CCAGCACACACGTGGGAGAGTCTAGCCTGAGCGAAGAGAACGACATCTTTGTGCGGACCAGCGAGGACGA
GCCTGAAAGCTCTCCTCAGGACGTGGAAGTGATCGACGTGACCGCCGATGAGATCAGACTGAAGTGGTCC
CCACCTGAAAAGCCCAATGGCATCATTATCGCCTACGAGGTGCTGTACAAGAATATCGACACCCTGTACA
TGAAGAACACCTCCACCACCGATATCATCCTGCGGAACCTGCGGCCTCACACACTGTACAATATCAGCGT
GCGGAGCTACACCAGATTCGGCCACGGAAATCAGGTGTCCTCTCTGCTGTCCGTGCGGACATCTGAGACA
GTGCCAGATAGCGCCCCTGAGAACATCACCTATAAGAACATCAGCTCCGGCGAGATCGAGCTGTCCTTTC
TGCCTCCTAGCTCTCCCAACGGGATCATTAAGAAGTATACCATCTACCTGAAGCGGAGCAACGGCAACGA
GGAACGGACCATCAATACCACCAGCCTGACTCAGAACATCAAGGTGCTCAAAAAGTACACGCAGTATATC
ATCGAAGTGTCCGCAAGCACACTGAAAGGCGAGGGCGTTAGAAGCGCCCCTATCAGCATTCTGACCGAAG
AGGATGCCCCTGACAGCCCTCCACAGGATTTTTCCGTGAAGCAGCTGTCCGGCGTGACCGTGAAACTGTC
TTGGCAACCTCCTCTGGAACCCAACGGAATTATCCTGTACTACACCGTGTACGTGTGGAACCGGTCCAGC
CTGAAAACCATCAATGTGACCGAAACCAGCCTGGAACTGAGCGACCTGGACTACAACGTGGAATACTCCG
CCTACGTGACAGCCAGCACAAGATTTGGCGACGGCAAGACCAGAAGCAACATCATTAGCTTTCAGACCCC
TGAAGGCGCCCCTAGCGATCCTCCTAAGGATGTGTACTACGCCAACCTGAGCAGCTCCAGCATCATTCTG
TTCTGGACCCCACCTAGCAAGCCAAATGGGATCATCCAGTACTATAGCGTGTACTACCGGAACACCAGCG
GCACCTTCATGCAGAACTTCACCCTGCACGAAGTGACCAACGACTTCGACAACATGACCGTGTCCACCAT
CATCGACAAGCTGACCATCTTCAGCTACTACACCTTCTGGCTGACCGCCTCCACAAGCGTCGGCAATGGA
AACAAGAGCAGCGACATCATCGAGGTGTACACAGACCAGGACATCCCTGAGGGCTTTGTGGGCAACCTGA
CCTACGAGTCTATCAGCTCCACCGCCATCAACGTGTCATGGGTGCCACCAGCACAGCCTAATGGCCTGGT
GTTCTACTACGTGTCCCTGATCCTGCAGCAGACCCCTAGACATGTTCGGCCTCCACTGGTCACATACGAG
CGGAGCATCTACTTCGATAACCTGGAAAAGTATACCGACTACATCCTGAAGATCACACCCAGCACCGAGA
AGGGCTTCAGCGACACATACACAGCCCAGCTGTACATCAAGACTGAAGAGGACGTGCCCGAAACAAGCCC
TATCATCAACACCTTCAAGAACCTGTCCAGCACCAGCGTGCTGCTTTCTTGGGACCCGCCTGTGAAACCT
AACGGCGCCATCATCTCCTACGACCTGACACTGCAGGGCCCCAACGAGAACTACAGCTTCATCACCAGCG
ACAACTACATCATCCTCGAAGAACTGAGCCCCTTTACGCTGTACTCCTTCTTTGCCGCCGCTCGGACAAG
AAAAGGCCTGGGACCTAGCTCTATCCTGTTCTTCTACACCGACGAGAGCGTGCCACTGGCTCCTCCACAG
AATCTGACCCTGATCAACTGCACCTCCGACTTCGTGTGGCTCAAATGGTCCCCTTCTCCTCTGCCTGGCG
GAATCGTGAAGGTGTACAGCTTTAAGATCCACGAGCACGAGACAGACACGATCTACTACAAAAACATCAG
CGGGTTCAAGACCGAGGCCAAGCTCGTTGGACTGGAACCTGTGTCCACCTACTCTATCAGAGTGTCCGCT
TTCACCAAAGTCGGAAACGGCAACCAGTTCTCCAACGTCGTGAAGTTCACCACACAAGAGTCCGTGCCAG
ACGTGGTGCAGAACATGCAGTGTATGGCCACAAGCTGGCAGAGCGTGCTGGTCAAATGGGACCCTCCTAA
GAAGGCCAACGGAATCATCACACAGTACATGGTCACCGTGGAACGGAACTCCACCAAGGTGTCACCCCAG
GACCACATGTATACCTTCATCAAGCTGCTGGCCAACACCAGCTACGTGTTCAAAGTGCGGGCCTCTACAT
CTGCTGGCGAAGGCGACGAGTCCACCTGTCATGTGTCTACCCTGCCTGAAACCGTGCCTAGCGTGCCCAC
CAATATCGCCTTTTCCGATGTGCAGAGCACCTCCGCCACACTGACATGGATCAGACCTGATACCATCCTG
GGCTACTTCCAGAACTACAAGATTACCACACAGCTGCGGGCCCAGAAATGCAAAGAATGGGAGTCCGAGG
AATGCGTCGAGTACCAGAAGATCCAGTACCTGTACGAGGCCCACCTGACCGAGGAAACAGTGTACGGACT
GAAGAAATTCCGGTGGTACAGATTCCAGGTGGCAGCCTCTACAAACGCCGGCTACGGCAATGCCAGCAAC
TGGATCAGCACAAAGACCCTGCCAGGGCCTCCTGATGGCCCTCCTGAAAATGTGCATGTGGTGGCTACAA
GCCCTTTCAGCATCTCTATCTCTTGGAGCGAGCCCGCCGTGATCACAGGCCCAACATGTTACCTGATCGA
TGTGAAGTCCGTGGACAACGACGAGTTCAACATCTCCTTTATCAAGAGCAATGAGGAAAACAAGACCATC
GAGATTAAGGACCTCGAGATCTTCACCCGGTACAGCGTGGTCATCACCGCCTTCACTGGAAACATCTCCG
CCGCCTATGTGGAAGGCAAGTCCAGCGCCGAGATGATCGTGACTACACTGGAAAGCGCCCCAAAGGACCC
ACCTAACAATATGACCTTCCAGAAAATCCCCGACGAAGTCACAAAGTTCCAGCTGACCTTCCTGCCACCA
AGCCAGCCAAACGGAAACATTCAGGTGTACCAGGCTCTGGTGTACAGAGAGGATGATCCTACCGCCGTGC
AGATCCACAATCTGTCCATCATCCAGAAAACGAACACCTTCGTGATCGCCATGCTCGAGGGACTCAAAGG
CGGCCACACCTACAACATTTCCGTGTACGCCGTGAATAGCGCTGGCGCCGGACCTAAGGTGCCCATGAGA
ATCACCATGGACATCAAGGCCCCTGCCAGACCTAAGACCAAGCCAACACCTATCTACGACGCCACCGGAA
AGCTGCTCGTGACAAGCACCACCATCACAATCAGAATGCCCATCTGCTACTACAGCGACGATCACGGCCC
CATCAAGAACGTGCAGGTCCTGGTTACAGAAACAGGCGCCCAGCACGATGGCAACGTGACCAAGTGGTAC
GACGCCTACTTCAACAAGGCCAGACCTTACTTCACCAACGAGGGCTTCCCCAATCCTCCTTGTACCGAGG
GAAAGACCAAGTTCAGCGGCAACGAAGAGATCTACATCATTGGCGCCGACAACGCCTGCATGATCCCCGG
AAATGAGGACAAGATCTGCAACGGCCCTCTGAAGCCCAAGAAGCAGTATCTGTTCAAGTTCCGGGCCACC
AACATCATGGGACAGTTCACCGACAGCGACTACTCTGACCCAGTGAAAACACTCGGCGAGGGCCTGTCTG
AGAGAACCGTTGAAGGCGCGCCGGAAGATCAAGTTGATCCAAGATTGATTGATGGCAAGGGCGGATCTCT
GGAGGTGCTGTTCCAGGGACCAGGCGGAAGCGGCAATCCCGGCGGCGATCTGGCCCCCCAGATGCTGCGC
GAGCTGCAGGAGACCAATGCCGCCCTGCAGGACGTGCGCGAGCTGCTGCGCCACCGCGTGAAGGAGATCA
CCTTCCTGAAGAACACCGTGATGGAGTGCGACGCCTGCGGTATGCAGCCCTCTAGAGGCTCCGGCTCCAT
CATCCCAGTTGAGGAGGAGAACCCGGACTTCTGGAACCGCGAGGCAGCCGAGGCCCTGGGTGCCGCCAAG
AAGCTGCAGCCTGCACAGACAGCCGCCAAGAACCTCATCATCTTCCTGGGCGATGGGATGGGGGTGTCTA
CGGTGACAGCTGCCAGGATCCTAAAAGGGCAGAAGAAGGACAAACTGGGGCCTGAGATACCCCTGGCCAT
GGACCGCTTCCCATATGTGGCTCTGTCCAAGACATACAATGTAGACAAACATGTGCCAGACAGTGGAGCC
ACAGCCACGGCCTACCTGTGCGGGGTCAAGGGCAACTTCCAGACCATTGGCTTGAGTGCAGCCGCCCGCT
TTAACCAGTGCAACACGACACGCGGCAACGAGGTCATCTCCGTGATGAATCGGGCCAAGAAAGCAGGGAA
GTCAGTGGGAGTGGTAACCACCACACGAGTGCAGCACGCCTCGCCAGCCGGCACCTACGCCCACACGGTG
AACCGCAACTGGTACTCGGACGCCGACGTGCCTGCCTCGGCCCGCCAGGAGGGGTGCCAGGACATCGCTA
CGCAGCTCATCTCCAACATGGACATTGACGTGATCCTAGGTGGAGGCCGAAAGTACATGTTTCGCATGGG
AACCCCAGACCCTGAGTACCCAGATGACTACAGCCAAGGTGGGACCAGGCTGGACGGGAAGAATCTGGTG
CAGGAATGGCTGGCGAAGCGCCAGGGTGCCCGGTATGTGTGGAACCGCACTGAGCTCATGCAGGCTTCCC
TGGACCCGTCTGTGACCCATCTCATGGGTCTCTTTGAGCCTGGAGACATGAAATACGAGATCCACCGAGA
CTCCACACTGGACCCCTCCCTGATGGAGATGACAGAGGCTGCCCTGCGCCTGCTGAGCAGGAACCCCCGC
GGCTTCTTCCTCTTCGTGGAGGGTGGTCGCATCGACCATGGTCATCATGAAAGCAGGGCTTACCGGGCAC
TGACTGAGACGATCATGTTCGACGACGCCATTGAGAGGGCGGGCCAGCTCACCAGCGAGGAGGACACGCT
GAGCCTCGTCACTGCCGACCACTCCCACGTCTTCTCCTTCGGAGGCTACCCCCTGCGAGGGAGCTCCATC
TTCGGGCTGGCCCCTGGCAAGGCCCGGGACAGGAAGGCCTACACGGTCCTCCTATACGGAAACGGTCCAG
GCTATGTGCTCAAGGACGGCGCCCGGCCGGATGTTACCGAGAGCGAGAGCGGGAGCCCCGAGTATCGGCA
GCAGTCAGCAGTGCCCCTGGACGAAGAGACCCACGCAGGCGAGGACGTGGCGGTGTTCGCGCGCGGCCCG
CAGGCGCACCTGGTTCACGGCGTGCAGGAGCAGACCTTCATAGCGCACGTCATGGCCTTCGCCGCCTGCC
TGGAGCCCTACACCGCCTGCGACCTGGCGCCCCCCGCCGGCACCACCGACGCCGCGCACCCGGGTGGCGG
AGGACTGAACGACATCTTCGAGGCTCAGAAAATCGAATGGCACGAACATCACCATCACCATCACCATCAC
CATTAAGGCCGGCCTGTAGTCACTGGCACAACGCGTTACCCGGTAAGCCAATCGGGTATACACGGTCGTC
ATACTGCAGACAGGGTTCTTCTACTTTGCAAGATAGTCTTGAGTAGTAAAATAAATAGATAGAGAAAATC
AGCCTCGACTGTGCCTTCTAGTTGCCAGCCATCTGTTGTTTGCCCCTCCCCCGTGCCTTCCTTGACCCTG
GAAGGTGCCACTCCCACTGTCCTTTCCTAATAAAATGAGGAAATTGCATCACAACACTCAACCCTATCTC
GGTCTATTCTTTTGATTTATAAGGGATTTTGCCGATTTCGGCCTATTGGTTAAAAAATGAGCTGATTTAA
CAAAAATTTAACGCGAATTAATTCTGTGGAATGTGTGTCAGTTAGGGTGTGGAAAGTCCCCAGGCTCCCC
AGCAGGCAGAAGTATGCAAAGCATGCATCTCAATTAGTCAGCAACCAGGTGTGGAAAGTCCCCAGGCTCC
CCAGCAGGCAGAAGTATGCAAAGCATGCATCTCAATTAGTCAGCAACCATAGTCCCGCCCCTAACTCCGC
CCATCCCGCCCCTAACTCCGCCCAGTTCCGCCCATTCTCCGCCCCATGGCTGACTAATTTTTTTTATTTA
TGCAGAGGCCGAGGCCGCCTCTGCCTCTGAGCTATTCCAGAAGTAGTGAGGAGGCTTTTTTGGAGGCCTA
GGCTTTTGCAAAAAGCTCCCGGGAGCTTGTATATCCATTTTCGGATCTGATCAGCACGTGTTGACAATTA
ATCATCGGCATAGTATATCGGCATAGTATAATACGACAAGGTGAGGAACTAAACCATGACCGAGTACAAG
CCCACGGTGCGCCTCGCCACCCGCGACGACGTCCCCAGGGCCGTACGCACCCTCGCCGCCGCGTTCGCCG
ACTACCCCGCCACGCGCCACACCGTCGATCCGGACCGCCACATCGAGCGGGTCACCGAGCTGCAAGAACT
CTTCCTCACGCGCGTCGGGCTCGACATCGGCAAGGTGTGGGTCGCGGACGACGGCGCCGCGGTGGCGGTC
TGGACCACGCCGGAGAGCGTCGAAGCGGGGGCGGTGTTCGCCGAGATCGGCCCGCGCATGGCCGAGTTGA
GCGGTTCCCGGCTGGCCGCGCAGCAACAGATGGAAGGCCTCCTGGCGCCGCACCGGCCCAAGGAGCCCGC
GTGGTTCCTGGCCACCGTCGGCGTCTCGCCCGACCACCAGGGCAAGGGTCTGGGCAGCGCCGTCGTGCTC
CCCGGAGTGGAGGCGGCCGAGCGCGCCGGGGTGCCCGCCTTCCTGGAGACATCCGCGCCCCGCAACCTCC
CCTTCTACGAGCGGCTCGGCTTCACCGTCACCGCCGACGTCGAGGTGCCCGAAGGACCGCGCACCTGGTG
CATGACCCGCAAGCCCGGTGCCTGACACGTGCTACGAGATTTCGATTCCACCGCCGCCTTCTATGAAAGG
TTGGGCTTCGGAATCGTTTTCCGGGACGCCGGCTGGATGATCCTCCAGCGCGGGGATCTCATGCTGGAGT
TCTTCGCCCACCCCAACTTGTTTATTGCAGCTTATAATGGTTACAAATAAAGCAATAGCATCACAAATTT
CACAAATAAAGCATTTTTTTCACTGCATTCTAGTTGTGGTTTGTCCAAACTCATCAATGTATCTTATCAT
GTCTGTATACCGTCGACCTCTAGCTAGAGCTTGGCGTAATCATGGTCATTACCAATGCTTAATCAGTGAG
GCACCTATCTCAGCGATCTGTCTATTTCGTTCATCCATAGTTGCCTGACTCCCCGTCGTGTAGATAACTA
CGATACGGGAGGGCTTACCATCTGGCCCCAGCGCTGCGATGATACCGCGAGAACCACGCTCACCGGCTCC
GGATTTATCAGCAATAAACCAGCCAGCCGGAAGGGCCGAGCGCAGAAGTGGTCCTGCAACTTTATCCGCC
TCCATCCAGTCTATTAATTGTTGCCGGGAAGCTAGAGTAAGTAGTTCGCCAGTTAATAGTTTGCGCAACG
TTGTTGCCATCGCTACAGGCATCGTGGTGTCACGCTCGTCGTTTGGTATGGCTTCATTCAGCTCCGGTTC
CCAACGATCAAGGCGAGTTACATGATCCCCCATGTTGTGCAAAAAAGCGGTTAGCTCCTTCGGTCCTCCG
ATCGTTGTCAGAAGTAAGTTGGCCGCAGTGTTATCACTCATGGTTATGGCAGCACTGCATAATTCTCTTA
CTGTCATGCCATCCGTAAGATGCTTTTCTGTGACTGGTGAGTACTCAACCAAGTCATTCTGAGAATAGTG
TATGCGGCGACCGAGTTGCTCTTGCCCGGCGTCAATACGGGATAATACCGCGCCACATAGCAGAACTTTA
AAAGTGCTCATCATTGGAAAACGTTCTTCGGGGCGAAAACTCTCAAGGATCTTACCGCTGTTGAGATCCA
GTTCGATGTAACCCACTCGTGCACCCAACTGATCTTCAGCATCTTTTACTTTCACCAGCGTTTCTGGGTG
AGCAAAAACAGGAAGGCAAAATGCCGCAAAAAAGGGAATAAGGGCGACACGGAAATGTTGAATACTCATA
TTCTTCCTT
Features (pLannotate 1.2.2; 24 found; start..end, strand, type, name):
    119..143     -  CDS            KanR (fragment): aminoglycoside phosphotransferase; aph(3')-Ia; confers resistance to kanamycin
    254..842     +  rep_origin     ori: high-copy-number ColE1/pMB1/pBR322/pUC origin of replication
   1067..1084    +  terminator     rrnB T2 terminator (fragment): transcription terminator T2 from the E. coli rrnB gene
   1109..1128    -  CDS            lacZα (fragment): LacZα fragment of β-galactosidase; lacZ fragment
   1582..1602    +  protein_bind   lac operator (fragment): The lac repressor binds to the lac operator to inhibit transcription in E. coli. This inhibition can be relieved by adding lactose or isopropyl-β-D-thiogalactopyranoside (IPTG). lac repressor encoded by lacI
   1843..2146    +  enhancer       CMV enhancer: human cytomegalovirus immediate early enhancer
   2147..2350    +  promoter       CMV promoter: human cytomegalovirus (CMV) immediate early promoter
   2486..2529    +  intron         CMV intron (fragment): modified intron A from human cytomegalovirus
   2581..2599    +  promoter       SP6 promoter: promoter for bacteriophage SP6 RNA polymerase
   2603..2640    +  CDS            IgH signal sequence (fragment): signal sequence from the mouse immunoglobulin heavy chain variable region
   2749..8484    +  CDS            PTPRQ (fragment): PTPRQ_HUMAN - Experimental evidence at protein level: Swiss-Prot protein existence level 1. Phosphatidylinositol phosphatase required for auditory function. May act by regulating the level of phosphatidylinositol 4,5- bisphosphate (PIP2) level in the basal region of hair bundles. Can dephosphorylate a broad range of phosphatidylinositol phosphates, including phosphatidylinositol 3,4,5-trisphosphate and most phosphatidylinositol monophosphates and diphosphates. Phosphate can be hydrolyzed from the D3 and D5 positions in the inositol ring. Has low tyrosine-protein phosphatase activity; however,
   8581..8760    +  CDS            Comp (fragment): COMP_RAT - Experimental evidence at protein level: Swiss-Prot protein existence level 1. May play a role in the structural integrity of cartilage via its interaction with other extracellular matrix proteins such as the collagens and fibronectin. Can mediate the interaction of chondrocytes with the cartilage extracellular matrix through interaction with cell surface integrin receptors. Could play a role in the pathogenesis of osteoarthritis. Potent suppressor of apoptosis in both primary chondrocytes and transformed cells. Suppresses apoptosis by blocking the activation of caspase-3 and by indu
   8748..10200   +  CDS            SEAP (fragment): secreted alkaline phosphatase from human placenta The natural enzyme has a C-terminal transmembrane sequence that is replaced by a GPI anchor.
  10225..10266   +  CDS            AviTag™ (fragment): peptide tag that allows for enzymatic biotinylation
  10270..10293   +  CDS            8xHis: 8xHis affinity tag
  10439..10550   +  polyA_signal   bGH poly(A) signal: bovine growth hormone polyadenylation signal
  10551..10659   +  rep_origin     f1 ori (fragment): f1 bacteriophage origin of replication; arrow indicates direction of (+) strand synthesis
  10673..11002   +  promoter       SV40 promoter: SV40 enhancer and early promoter
  11050..11097   +  promoter       EM7 promoter: synthetic bacterial promoter&nbsp
  11116..11715   +  CDS            PuroR (fragment): puromycin N-acetyltransferase; pac from Streptomyces; confers resistance to puromycin
  11725..11850   +  CDS            ble (fragment): BLE_KLEPN - Experimental evidence at protein level: Swiss-Prot protein existence level 1. Binding protein with a strong affinity to the bleomycin family of antibiotics. Binds to CL990; an antimitotic-antibiotic compound. From Klebsiella pneumoniae.
  11845..11966   +  polyA_signal   SV40 poly(A) signal: SV40 polyadenylation signal
  12019..12879   -  CDS            AmpR: β-lactamase; bla; confers resistance to ampicillin, carbenicillin, and related antibiotics
  12882..89      -  promoter       AmpR promoter (fragment) (across the origin): bla
