[The description below was written by a language model from this plasmid's Addgene catalogue record and pLannotate feature annotations shown in this document.]
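Description:
pD649-HAsp-PTPRQ(Trunc1)-COMP5AP-AviTag-9xHis is a mammalian expression plasmid built on the pD649 backbone for producing a secreted, tagged form of part of the extracellular domain of human PTPRQ, a receptor-type phosphatase linked to auditory function. It is propagated in E. coli as a high-copy plasmid through a ColE1/pUC-type origin and is selected with ampicillin via the β-lactamase gene. The sequenced record is about 12.9 kb, consistent with a roughly 7.2 kb backbone carrying a 5.7 kb insert. The table also shows an SV40 promoter/EM7 promoter unit driving a puromycin N-acetyltransferase coding sequence with an SV40 polyadenylation signal, which could allow selection in mammalian cells. Several short annotated fragments (KanR, lacZα, lac operator, ble, f1 ori) appear to be backbone remnants rather than functional elements.

Expression is driven by the CMV immediate-early enhancer and promoter, followed by a partial CMV intron A and an SP6 promoter, which also serves as a sequencing primer site. The name indicates an HA signal peptide, which directs secretion; the automated annotation labels a short stretch in this position as an IgH signal sequence fragment. The PTPRQ truncation was obtained by gene synthesis and sits between preserved NotI and AscI sites. It is fused at its C terminus to the coiled-coil segment of rat cartilage oligomeric matrix protein, which pentamerises the fusion, and then to human placental alkaline phosphatase as an enzymatic reporter. An AviTag for site-specific biotinylation and a polyhistidine tag for purification follow, and the unit ends in a bGH polyadenylation signal. Such multimeric, enzyme-labelled ectodomains boost avidity for detecting weak interactions, and the plasmid belongs to a collection used to map a human cell-surface protein interactome. The depositor notes that some plasmids in the collection may carry an IS4-like transposase insertion upstream of the CMV promoter; none is annotated here.
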