Addgene plasmid #157614: pD649-HAsp-PTPRQ(Trunc1)-COMP5AP-AviTag-9xHis
Purpose: Mammalian expression of cell-surface protein partial extracellular domain fused to COMP5AP-AviTag-9xHis. Protein is secreted from cells.
Depositing lab: Chris Garcia. Publication: A Human IgSF Cell-Surface Interactome Reveals a Complex Network of Protein-Protein Interactions. Wojtowicz WM, Vielmetter J, Fernandes RA, Siepe DH, Eastman CL, Chisholm GB, Cox S, Klock H, Anderson PW, Rue SM, Miller JJ, Glaser SM, Bragstad ML, Vance J, Lam AW, Lesley SA, Zinn K, Garcia KC. Cell. 2020 Aug 20;182(4):1027-1043.e17. doi: 10.1016/j.cell.2020.07.025. PubMed 32822567.
Backbone
  Vector backbone: pD649
  Backbone size w/o insert (bp): 7153
  Vector type: Mammalian Expression
Growth in bacteria
  Bacterial resistance: Ampicillin, 100 μg/mL
  Growth temperature: 37°C
  Growth strain: DH5alpha
  Copy number: High Copy
Gene/Insert
  Gene/Insert name: PTPRQ
  Species: H. sapiens (human)
  Insert size (bp): 5736
  Entrez Gene: PTPRQ (a.k.a. DFNB84, PTPGMC1)
  Promoter: CMV/SP6
  Tag / fusion protein: COMP5AP-AviTag-9xHis (C terminal on backbone)
  Cloning method: Restriction Enzyme; 5′ cloning site GCGGCCGC (not destroyed); 3′ cloning site GGCGCGCC (not destroyed)
  Sequencing primers: 5′ ATTTAGGTGACACTATAG; 3′ CGTCGCACTCCATCACGGTG
Resource information
  A portion of this plasmid was derived from a plasmid made by: synthesis by ThermoFisher
Terms and licenses: Academic/Nonprofit Terms; Industry Terms: Not Available to Industry
Depositor comments: Some plasmids in this collection may have an IS4-like element ISVsa5 family transposase upstream of the CMV promoter.
How to cite: pD649-HAsp-PTPRQ(Trunc1)-COMP5AP-AviTag-9xHis was a gift from Chris Garcia (Addgene plasmid # 157614 ; http://n2t.net/addgene:157614 ; RRID:Addgene_157614)
