>Addgene plasmid #157614 | pD649-HAsp-PTPRQ(Trunc1)-COMP5AP-AviTag-9xHis | depositor partial sequence | sequence record 304338 | insert (extracellular domain truncation)
GAGAGATATCAAGTGGATCTGGTGCCTGACAGCGGCTTCGTGACCATTAGAGATCTCGGCGGAGGCGAGT
ATCAGGTGGACGTGTCAAATGTGGTGCCCGGCACAAGATACGACATCACCATCAGCAGCATCAGCACCAC
CTACACAAGCCCCGTGACCAGAATCGTGACCACCAACGTGACAAAGCCCGGACCTCCTGTGTTTCTGGCT
GGCGAAAGAGTGGGATCTGCCGGCATCCTGCTGAGCTGGAATACCCCTCCTAATCCTAACGGCCGGATCA
TCAGCTACATCGTGAAGTACAAAGAAGTGTGCCCCTGGATGCAGACCGTGTACACACAAGTGCGGAGCAA
GCCCGATAGCCTGGAAGTGCTGCTGACCAACCTGAATCCTGGCACAACCTACGAGATCAAGGTGGCCGCC
GAAAATTCTGCCGGAATCGGCGTGTTCAGCGACCCCTTTCTGTTCCAAACTGCCGAGTCTGCCCCTGGCA
AGGTGGTCAATCTGACCGTGGAAGCCTACAACGCCAGCGCCGTGAAGCTGATCTGGTATCTGCCTAGACA
GCCCAACGGCAAGATCACCAGCTTCAAGATCAGCGTGAAGCACGCTAGAAGCGGCATCGTGGTCAAGGAC
GTGTCCATCAGAGTGGAAGATATCCTGACCGGCAAGCTGCCCGAGTGCAACGAGAATAGCGAGAGCTTCC
TGTGGTCCACCGCCTCTCCATCTCCAACACTGGGAAGAGTGACCCCTCCAAGCAGAACAACCCACAGCAG
CAGCACCCTGACACAGAACGAGATCAGCAGCGTGTGGAAAGAGCCCATCAGCTTCGTCGTGACCCACCTG
AGGCCTTACACCACATACCTGTTTGAGGTGTCCGCCGTGACAACCGAGGCCGGCTACATCGATTCTACAA
TCGTGCGGACCCCTGAGTCTGTGCCTGAGGGACCTCCTCAGAACTGCGTGACAGGCAATATCACCGGCAA
GAGCTTCAGCATCCTGTGGGACCCTCCAACCATCGTGACCGGAAAGTTCAGCTATAGAGTGGAACTGTAC
GGCCCCAGCGGCAGAATCCTGGATAACAGCACCAAGGACCTGAAGTTCGCCTTCACCAATCTGACACCCT
TCACTATGTACGATGTGTATATCGCCGCTGAGACAAGCGCCGGCACAGGCCCTAAGAGCAACATCTCTGT
GTTCACCCCTCCAGATGTGCCTGGCGCCGTGTTTGATCTGCAGCTGGCCGAGGTGGAAAGCACCCAAGTT
CGGATCACCTGGAAGAAGCCACGGCAGCCTAACGGCATCATCAACCAGTATAGAGTGAAGGTGCTGGTGC
CCGAGACAGGCATCATCCTGGAAAACACCCTGCTGACCGGGAACAACGAGTACATCAACGACCCCATGGC
TCCCGAGATCGTGAACATCGTGGAACCCATGGTCGGACTGTATGAGGGCTCTGCCGAGATGTCTAGCGAT
CTGCACAGCCTGGCCACATTCATCTACAACTCTCACCCCGACAAGAACTTCCCCGCCAGAAATAGAGCCG
AGGACCAGACAAGCCCTGTGGTCACCACCAGAAACCAGTACATCACCGATATTGCCGCCGAGCAGCTGAG
CTACGTGATCAGACGACTGGTGCCCTTCACCGAGCACATGATCTCCGTGTCCGCCTTTACCATCATGGGC
GAAGGACCTCCAACAGTGCTGAGCGTGCGAACAAGACAGCAGGTCCCCAGCTCCATCAAGATCATCAATT
ACAAGAACATCTCCAGCTCCTCCATCCTGCTCTACTGGGACCCACCAGAGTACCCTAATGGAAAGATCAC
CCACTACACCATCTACGCCATGGAACTGGACACCAACCGGGCCTTCCAGATCACAACCATCGACAACAGC
TTTCTGATCACCGGCCTGAAGAAGTACACCAAGTACAAGATGAGAGTGGCCGCCAGCACACACGTGGGAG
AGTCTAGCCTGAGCGAAGAGAACGACATCTTTGTGCGGACCAGCGAGGACGAGCCTGAAAGCTCTCCTCA
GGACGTGGAAGTGATCGACGTGACCGCCGATGAGATCAGACTGAAGTGGTCCCCACCTGAAAAGCCCAAT
GGCATCATTATCGCCTACGAGGTGCTGTACAAGAATATCGACACCCTGTACATGAAGAACACCTCCACCA
CCGATATCATCCTGCGGAACCTGCGGCCTCACACACTGTACAATATCAGCGTGCGGAGCTACACCAGATT
CGGCCACGGAAATCAGGTGTCCTCTCTGCTGTCCGTGCGGACATCTGAGACAGTGCCAGATAGCGCCCCT
GAGAACATCACCTATAAGAACATCAGCTCCGGCGAGATCGAGCTGTCCTTTCTGCCTCCTAGCTCTCCCA
ACGGGATCATTAAGAAGTATACCATCTACCTGAAGCGGAGCAACGGCAACGAGGAACGGACCATCAATAC
CACCAGCCTGACTCAGAACATCAAGGTGCTCAAAAAGTACACGCAGTATATCATCGAAGTGTCCGCAAGC
ACACTGAAAGGCGAGGGCGTTAGAAGCGCCCCTATCAGCATTCTGACCGAAGAGGATGCCCCTGACAGCC
CTCCACAGGATTTTTCCGTGAAGCAGCTGTCCGGCGTGACCGTGAAACTGTCTTGGCAACCTCCTCTGGA
ACCCAACGGAATTATCCTGTACTACACCGTGTACGTGTGGAACCGGTCCAGCCTGAAAACCATCAATGTG
ACCGAAACCAGCCTGGAACTGAGCGACCTGGACTACAACGTGGAATACTCCGCCTACGTGACAGCCAGCA
CAAGATTTGGCGACGGCAAGACCAGAAGCAACATCATTAGCTTTCAGACCCCTGAAGGCGCCCCTAGCGA
TCCTCCTAAGGATGTGTACTACGCCAACCTGAGCAGCTCCAGCATCATTCTGTTCTGGACCCCACCTAGC
AAGCCAAATGGGATCATCCAGTACTATAGCGTGTACTACCGGAACACCAGCGGCACCTTCATGCAGAACT
TCACCCTGCACGAAGTGACCAACGACTTCGACAACATGACCGTGTCCACCATCATCGACAAGCTGACCAT
CTTCAGCTACTACACCTTCTGGCTGACCGCCTCCACAAGCGTCGGCAATGGAAACAAGAGCAGCGACATC
ATCGAGGTGTACACAGACCAGGACATCCCTGAGGGCTTTGTGGGCAACCTGACCTACGAGTCTATCAGCT
CCACCGCCATCAACGTGTCATGGGTGCCACCAGCACAGCCTAATGGCCTGGTGTTCTACTACGTGTCCCT
GATCCTGCAGCAGACCCCTAGACATGTTCGGCCTCCACTGGTCACATACGAGCGGAGCATCTACTTCGAT
AACCTGGAAAAGTATACCGACTACATCCTGAAGATCACACCCAGCACCGAGAAGGGCTTCAGCGACACAT
ACACAGCCCAGCTGTACATCAAGACTGAAGAGGACGTGCCCGAAACAAGCCCTATCATCAACACCTTCAA
GAACCTGTCCAGCACCAGCGTGCTGCTTTCTTGGGACCCGCCTGTGAAACCTAACGGCGCCATCATCTCC
TACGACCTGACACTGCAGGGCCCCAACGAGAACTACAGCTTCATCACCAGCGACAACTACATCATCCTCG
AAGAACTGAGCCCCTTTACGCTGTACTCCTTCTTTGCCGCCGCTCGGACAAGAAAAGGCCTGGGACCTAG
CTCTATCCTGTTCTTCTACACCGACGAGAGCGTGCCACTGGCTCCTCCACAGAATCTGACCCTGATCAAC
TGCACCTCCGACTTCGTGTGGCTCAAATGGTCCCCTTCTCCTCTGCCTGGCGGAATCGTGAAGGTGTACA
GCTTTAAGATCCACGAGCACGAGACAGACACGATCTACTACAAAAACATCAGCGGGTTCAAGACCGAGGC
CAAGCTCGTTGGACTGGAACCTGTGTCCACCTACTCTATCAGAGTGTCCGCTTTCACCAAAGTCGGAAAC
GGCAACCAGTTCTCCAACGTCGTGAAGTTCACCACACAAGAGTCCGTGCCAGACGTGGTGCAGAACATGC
AGTGTATGGCCACAAGCTGGCAGAGCGTGCTGGTCAAATGGGACCCTCCTAAGAAGGCCAACGGAATCAT
CACACAGTACATGGTCACCGTGGAACGGAACTCCACCAAGGTGTCACCCCAGGACCACATGTATACCTTC
ATCAAGCTGCTGGCCAACACCAGCTACGTGTTCAAAGTGCGGGCCTCTACATCTGCTGGCGAAGGCGACG
AGTCCACCTGTCATGTGTCTACCCTGCCTGAAACCGTGCCTAGCGTGCCCACCAATATCGCCTTTTCCGA
TGTGCAGAGCACCTCCGCCACACTGACATGGATCAGACCTGATACCATCCTGGGCTACTTCCAGAACTAC
AAGATTACCACACAGCTGCGGGCCCAGAAATGCAAAGAATGGGAGTCCGAGGAATGCGTCGAGTACCAGA
AGATCCAGTACCTGTACGAGGCCCACCTGACCGAGGAAACAGTGTACGGACTGAAGAAATTCCGGTGGTA
CAGATTCCAGGTGGCAGCCTCTACAAACGCCGGCTACGGCAATGCCAGCAACTGGATCAGCACAAAGACC
CTGCCAGGGCCTCCTGATGGCCCTCCTGAAAATGTGCATGTGGTGGCTACAAGCCCTTTCAGCATCTCTA
TCTCTTGGAGCGAGCCCGCCGTGATCACAGGCCCAACATGTTACCTGATCGATGTGAAGTCCGTGGACAA
CGACGAGTTCAACATCTCCTTTATCAAGAGCAATGAGGAAAACAAGACCATCGAGATTAAGGACCTCGAG
ATCTTCACCCGGTACAGCGTGGTCATCACCGCCTTCACTGGAAACATCTCCGCCGCCTATGTGGAAGGCA
AGTCCAGCGCCGAGATGATCGTGACTACACTGGAAAGCGCCCCAAAGGACCCACCTAACAATATGACCTT
CCAGAAAATCCCCGACGAAGTCACAAAGTTCCAGCTGACCTTCCTGCCACCAAGCCAGCCAAACGGAAAC
ATTCAGGTGTACCAGGCTCTGGTGTACAGAGAGGATGATCCTACCGCCGTGCAGATCCACAATCTGTCCA
TCATCCAGAAAACGAACACCTTCGTGATCGCCATGCTCGAGGGACTCAAAGGCGGCCACACCTACAACAT
TTCCGTGTACGCCGTGAATAGCGCTGGCGCCGGACCTAAGGTGCCCATGAGAATCACCATGGACATCAAG
GCCCCTGCCAGACCTAAGACCAAGCCAACACCTATCTACGACGCCACCGGAAAGCTGCTCGTGACAAGCA
CCACCATCACAATCAGAATGCCCATCTGCTACTACAGCGACGATCACGGCCCCATCAAGAACGTGCAGGT
CCTGGTTACAGAAACAGGCGCCCAGCACGATGGCAACGTGACCAAGTGGTACGACGCCTACTTCAACAAG
GCCAGACCTTACTTCACCAACGAGGGCTTCCCCAATCCTCCTTGTACCGAGGGAAAGACCAAGTTCAGCG
GCAACGAAGAGATCTACATCATTGGCGCCGACAACGCCTGCATGATCCCCGGAAATGAGGACAAGATCTG
CAACGGCCCTCTGAAGCCCAAGAAGCAGTATCTGTTCAAGTTCCGGGCCACCAACATCATGGGACAGTTC
ACCGACAGCGACTACTCTGACCCAGTGAAAACACTCGGCGAGGGCCTGTCTGAGAGAACCGTTGAA
